>Addgene plasmid #229219 | pET28b-SUMO-SeKaiB-FLAG | addgene full sequence | sequence record 457047 | Addgene NGS Result
CGGATATAGTTCCTCCTTTCAGCAAAAAACCCCTCAAGACCCGTTTAGAGGCCCCAAGGGGTTATGCTAG
TTATTGCTCAGCGGTGGCAGCAGCCAACTCAGCTTCCTTTCGGGCTTTGTTAGCAGCCGGATCTCAGTGG
TGGTGGTGGTGGTGCTCGAGTGCGGCCGCAAGCTTTCACTTATCGTCGTCATCCTTGTAATCGAAGTCGT
CGGAATCTTGAAGTTCGCCGTAGAGTAAATCAAGGCCAATCAAAACTTTCTCACGGTCGGATAAATCACC
AATAATCCGTCGGACAGGCAGTGGTAGAACCTTGGCGAGGGTTGGCGTCGCTAGGATTTTATCCTCTTCT
GCCAACTGAGGATTTTTGAGAACATCGATCACCTTTAGAGCATAAACACCTTGAAATTCAACTTCGAGAA
TGTTCTTGAGCGTTTTGAGGGCACGGACTGAGTTTGGAGTATTGCCGGCGACGTAGAGCTTGAGAATGTA
GGTTTTACGAGGGCTCATTCCACCAATCTGTTCTCTGTGAGCCTCAATAATATCGTTATCCTCCATGTCC
AAATCTTCAGGGGTCTGATCAGCTTGGATTCTAATACCGTCGTACAAGAATCTTAAGGAGTCCATTTCCT
TACCCTGTCTTTTAGCGAACGCTTCCATCAGCCTTCTTAAAGGAGTGGTCTTTTTGATCTTGAAGAAGAT
CTCTGAAGATCCATCGGACACCTTTAAATTGATGTGAGTCTCAGGCTTGACTTCTGGCTTGACCTCTGGC
TTAGCTTCTTGATTGACTTCTGAGTCCGACATGCTAGCCATATGGCTGCCGCGCGGCACCAGGCCGCTGC
TGTGATGATGATGATGATGGCTGCTGCCCATGGTATATCTCCTTCTTAAAGTTAAACAAAATTATTTCTA
GAGGGGAATTGTTATCCGCTCACAATTCCCCTATAGTGAGTCGTATTAATTTCGCGGGATCGAGATCTCG
ATCCTCTACGCCGGACGCATCGTGGCCGGCATCACCGGCGCCACAGGTGCGGTTGCTGGCGCCTATATCG
CCGACATCACCGATGGGGAAGATCGGGCTCGCCACTTCGGGCTCATGAGCGCTTGTTTCGGCGTGGGTAT
GGTGGCAGGCCCCGTGGCCGGGGGACTGTTGGGCGCCATCTCCTTGCATGCACCATTCCTTGCGGCGGCG
GTGCTCAACGGCCTCAACCTACTACTGGGCTGCTTCCTAATGCAGGAGTCGCATAAGGGAGAGCGTCGAG
ATCCCGGACACCATCGAATGGCGCAAAACCTTTCGCGGTATGGCATGATAGCGCCCGGAAGAGAGTCAAT
TCAGGGTGGTGAATGTGAAACCAGTAACGTTATACGATGTCGCAGAGTATGCCGGTGTCTCTTATCAGAC
CGTTTCCCGCGTGGTGAACCAGGCCAGCCACGTTTCTGCGAAAACGCGGGAAAAAGTGGAAGCGGCGATG
GCGGAGCTGAATTACATTCCCAACCGCGTGGCACAACAACTGGCGGGCAAACAGTCGTTGCTGATTGGCG
TTGCCACCTCCAGTCTGGCCCTGCACGCGCCGTCGCAAATTGTCGCGGCGATTAAATCTCGCGCCGATCA
ACTGGGTGCCAGCGTGGTGGTGTCGATGGTAGAACGAAGCGGCGTCGAAGCCTGTAAAGCGGCGGTGCAC
AATCTTCTCGCGCAACGCGTCAGTGGGCTGATCATTAACTATCCGCTGGATGACCAGGATGCCATTGCTG
TGGAAGCTGCCTGCACTAATGTTCCGGCGTTATTTCTTGATGTCTCTGACCAGACACCCATCAACAGTAT
TATTTTCTCCCATGAAGACGGTACGCGACTGGGCGTGGAGCATCTGGTCGCATTGGGTCACCAGCAAATC
GCGCTGTTAGCGGGCCCATTAAGTTCTGTCTCGGCGCGTCTGCGTCTGGCTGGCTGGCATAAATATCTCA
CTCGCAATCAAATTCAGCCGATAGCGGAACGGGAAGGCGACTGGAGTGCCATGTCCGGTTTTCAACAAAC
CATGCAAATGCTGAATGAGGGCATCGTTCCCACTGCGATGCTGGTTGCCAACGATCAGATGGCGCTGGGC
GCAATGCGCGCCATTACCGAGTCCGGGCTGCGCGTTGGTGCGGATATCTCGGTAGTGGGATACGACGATA
CCGAAGACAGCTCATGTTATATCCCGCCGTTAACCACCATCAAACAGGATTTTCGCCTGCTGGGGCAAAC
CAGCGTGGACCGCTTGCTGCAACTCTCTCAGGGCCAGGCGGTGAAGGGCAATCAGCTGTTGCCCGTCTCA
CTGGTGAAAAGAAAAACCACCCTGGCGCCCAATACGCAAACCGCCTCTCCCCGCGCGTTGGCCGATTCAT
TAATGCAGCTGGCACGACAGGTTTCCCGACTGGAAAGCGGGCAGTGAGCGCAACGCAATTAATGTAAGTT
AGCTCACTCATTAGGCACCGGGATCTCGACCGATGCCCTTGAGAGCCTTCAACCCAGTCAGCTCCTTCCG
GTGGGCGCGGGGCATGACTATCGTCGCCGCACTTATGACTGTCTTCTTTATCATGCAACTCGTAGGACAG
GTGCCGGCAGCGCTCTGGGTCATTTTCGGCGAGGACCGCTTTCGCTGGAGCGCGACGATGATCGGCCTGT
CGCTTGCGGTATTCGGAATCTTGCACGCCCTCGCTCAAGCCTTCGTCACTGGTCCCGCCACCAAACGTTT
CGGCGAGAAGCAGGCCATTATCGCCGGCATGGCGGCCCCACGGGTGCGCATGATCGTGCTCCTGTCGTTG
AGGACCCGGCTAGGCTGGCGGGGTTGCCTTACTGGTTAGCAGAATGAATCACCGATACGCGAGCGAACGT
GAAGCGACTGCTGCTGCAAAACGTCTGCGACCTGAGCAACAACATGAATGGTCTTCGGTTTCCGTGTTTC
GTAAAGTCTGGAAACGCGGAAGTCAGCGCCCTGCACCATTATGTTCCGGATCTGCATCGCAGGATGCTGC
TGGCTACCCTGTGGAACACCTACATCTGTATTAACGAAGCGCTGGCATTGACCCTGAGTGATTTTTCTCT
GGTCCCGCCGCATCCATACCGCCAGTTGTTTACCCTCACAACGTTCCAGTAACCGGGCATGTTCATCATC
AGTAACCCGTATCGTGAGCATCCTCTCTCGTTTCATCGGTATCATTACCCCCATGAACAGAAATCCCCCT
TACACGGAGGCATCAGTGACCAAACAGGAAAAAACCGCCCTTAACATGGCCCGCTTTATCAGAAGCCAGA
CATTAACGCTTCTGGAGAAACTCAACGAGCTGGACGCGGATGAACAGGCAGACATCTGTGAATCGCTTCA
CGACCACGCTGATGAGCTTTACCGCAGCTGCCTCGCGCGTTTCGGTGATGACGGTGAAAACCTCTGACAC
ATGCAGCTCCCGGAGACGGTCACAGCTTGTCTGTAAGCGGATGCCGGGAGCAGACAAGCCCGTCAGGGCG
CGTCAGCGGGTGTTGGCGGGTGTCGGGGCGCAGCCATGACCCAGTCACGTAGCGATAGCGGAGTGTATAC
TGGCTTAACTATGCGGCATCAGAGCAGATTGTACTGAGAGTGCACCATTGCGGTGTGAAATACCGCACAG
ATGCGTAAGGAGAAAATACCGCATCAGGCGCTCTTCCGCTTCCTCGCTCACTGACTCGCTGCGCTCGGTC
GTTCGGCTGCGGCGAGCGGTATCAGCTCACTCAAAGGCGGTAATACGGTTATCCACAGAATCAGGGGATA
ACGCAGGAAAGAACATGTGAGCAAAAGGCCAGCAAAAGGCCAGGAACCGTAAAAAGGCCGCGTTGCTGGC
GTTTTTCCATAGGCTCCGCCCCCCTGACGAGCATCACAAAAATCGACGCTCAAGTCAGAGGTGGCGAAAC
CCGACAGGACTATAAAGATACCAGGCGTTTCCCCCTGGAAGCTCCCTCGTGCGCTCTCCTGTTCCGACCC
TGCCGCTTACCGGATACCTGTCCGCCTTTCTCCCTTCGGGAAGCGTGGCGCTTTCTCATAGCTCACGCTG
TAGGTATCTCAGTTCGGTGTAGGTCGTTCGCTCCAAGCTGGGCTGTGTGCACGAACCCCCCGTTCAGCCC
GACCGCTGCGCCTTATCCGGTAACTATCGTCTTGAGTCCAACCCGGTAAGACACGACTTATCGCCACTGG
CAGCAGCCACTGGTAACAGGATTAGCAGAGCGAGGTATGTAGGCGGTGCTACAGAGTTCTTGAAGTGGTG
GCCTAACTACGGCTACACTAGAAGGACAGTATTTGGTATCTGCGCTCTGCTGAAGCCAGTTACCTTCGGA
AAAAGAGTTGGTAGCTCTTGATCCGGCAAACAAACCACCGCTGGTAGCGGTGGTTTTTTTGTTTGCAAGC
AGCAGATTACGCGCAGAAAAAAAGGATCTCAAGAAGATCCTTTGATCTTTTCTACGGGGTCTGACGCTCA
GTGGAACGAAAACTCACGTTAAGGGATTTTGGTCATGAACAATAAAACTGTCTGCTTACATAAACAGTAA
TACAAGGGGTGTTATGAGCCATATTCAACGGGAAACGTCTTGCTCTAGGCCGCGATTAAATTCCAACATG
GATGCTGATTTATATGGGTATAAATGGGCTCGCGATAATGTCGGGCAATCAGGTGCGACAATCTATCGAT
TGTATGGGAAGCCCGATGCGCCAGAGTTGTTTCTGAAACATGGCAAAGGTAGCGTTGCCAATGATGTTAC
AGATGAGATGGTCAGACTAAACTGGCTGACGGAATTTATGCCTCTTCCGACCATCAAGCATTTTATCCGT
ACTCCTGATGATGCATGGTTACTCACCACTGCGATCCCCGGGAAAACAGCATTCCAGGTATTAGAAGAAT
ATCCTGATTCAGGTGAAAATATTGTTGATGCGCTGGCAGTGTTCCTGCGCCGGTTGCATTCGATTCCTGT
TTGTAATTGTCCTTTTAACAGCGATCGCGTATTTCGTCTCGCTCAGGCGCAATCACGAATGAATAACGGT
TTGGTTGATGCGAGTGATTTTGATGACGAGCGTAATGGCTGGCCTGTTGAACAAGTCTGGAAAGAAATGC
ATAAACTTTTGCCATTCTCACCGGATTCAGTCGTCACTCATGGTGATTTCTCACTTGATAACCTTATTTT
TGACGAGGGGAAATTAATAGGTTGTATTGATGTTGGACGAGTCGGAATCGCAGACCGATACCAGGATCTT
GCCATCCTATGGAACTGCCTCGGTGAGTTTTCTCCTTCATTACAGAAACGGCTTTTTCAAAAATATGGTA
TTGATAATCCTGATATGAATAAATTGCAGTTTCATTTGATGCTCGATGAGTTTTTCTAAGAATTAATTCA
TGAGCGGATACATATTTGAATGTATTTAGAAAAATAAACAAATAGGGGTTCCGCGCACATTTCCCCGAAA
AGTGCCACCTAAATTGTAAGCGTTAATATTTTGTTAAAATTCGCGTTAAATTTTTGTTAAATCAGCTCAT
TTTTTAACCAATAGGCCGAAATCGGCAAAATCCCTTATAAATCAAAAGAATAGACCGAGATAGGGT
[37 nt withheld, positions 5597-5633]
AAAGAACGTGGACTCCAACGTCAAAGG
[49 nt withheld, positions 5661-5709]
T
[91 nt withheld, positions 5711-5801]
G
[124 nt withheld, positions 5803-5926]
CCCATTCGCCAATC
Features (pLannotate 1.2.2; 23 found; start..end, strand, type, name):
     23..70      -  terminator     T7 terminator: transcription terminator for bacteriophage T7 RNA polymerase
     78..127     -  CDS            SET1 (fragment): solubility-enhancement tag derived from T7 phage gene 10B
    137..154     -  CDS            9xHis (fragment): 9xHis affinity tag
    179..204     -  CDS            3xFLAG (fragment): three tandem FLAG® epitope tags
    203..508     -  CDS            kaiB: KAIB_SYNE7 - Experimental evidence at protein level: Swiss-Prot protein existence level 1. Component of the KaiABC clock protein complex, which constitutes the main circadian regulator in cyanobacteria. The KaiABC complex may act as a promoter-non-specific transcription regulator that represses transcription, possibly by acting on the state of chromosome compaction. In the complex, it decreases the phosphorylation status of KaiC. It has no effect on KaiC by itself, but instead need the presence of both KaiA and KaiC, suggesting that it acts by antagonizing the interaction between KaiA and KaiC
    510..802     -  CDS            SUMO (fragment): cleavable ubiquitin-like protein tag; S. cerevisiae SMT3 (truncated)
    815..832     -  CDS            thrombin site: thrombin recognition and cleavage site
    843..859     -  CDS            capTEV™ (fragment): composite tag for in vivo biotinylation, TEV protease cleavage, and 6xHis tagging
    878..900     -  RBS            RBS: efficient ribosome binding site from bacteriophage T7 gene 10 (Olins and Rangwala, 1989)
    915..939     -  protein_bind   lac operator: The lac repressor binds to the lac operator to inhibit transcription in E. coli. This inhibition can be relieved by adding lactose or isopropyl-β-D-thiogalactopyranoside (IPTG). lac repressor encoded by lacI
    940..958     -  promoter       T7 promoter: promoter for bacteriophage T7 RNA polymerase
    980..1259    +  CDS            TcR (fragment): tetracycline efflux protein; tet; confers resistance to tetracycline
   1267..1344    +  promoter       lacI promoter: lacI
   1345..2427    +  CDS            lacI: lac repressor; lacI; The lac repressor binds to the lac operator to inhibit transcription in E. coli. This inhibition can be relieved by adding lactose or isopropyl-β-D-thiogalactopyranoside (IPTG).
   2440..2461    +  protein_bind   CAP binding site: CAP binding activates transcription in the presence of cAMP. E. coli catabolite activator protein
   2476..2767    +  CDS            TcR (fragment): tetracycline efflux protein; tet; confers resistance to tetracycline
   2839..3219    -  CDS            YPB1_ECOLX: Protein predicted: Swiss-Prot protein existence level 4. From Escherichia coli.
   3236..3427    +  CDS            rop: Rop protein, which maintains plasmids at low copy number; rop
   3529..3668    +  misc_feature   bom: basis of mobility region from pBR322
   3854..4442    -  rep_origin     ori: high-copy-number ColE1/pMB1/pBR322/pUC origin of replication
   4564..5379    +  CDS            KanR: aminoglycoside phosphotransferase; aph(3')-Ia; confers resistance to kanamycin in bacteria or G418 (Geneticin®) in eukaryotes
   5388..5445    -  promoter       AmpR promoter (fragment): bla
   5498..5926    -  rep_origin     f1 ori (sequence partly withheld): f1 bacteriophage origin of replication; arrow indicates direction of (+) strand synthesis
