[The description below was written by a language model from this plasmid's Addgene catalogue record and pLannotate feature annotations shown in this document.]
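Description:
pET28b-SUMO-SeKaiB-FLAG is a bacterial expression plasmid built on the pET28b backbone for producing the circadian clock protein KaiB from the cyanobacterium Synechococcus elongatus in E. coli. It is maintained through a ColE1/pBR322-type origin and selected with kanamycin via the aminoglycoside phosphotransferase (KanR) gene. The catalogue lists it as high copy, although the feature table also shows the rop gene and bom region typical of pET vectors, which usually moderate copy number. An f1 origin is present as well, and the short TcR, AmpR promoter and CAP-site annotations are non-functional remnants of the backbone.

The expression cassette is driven by a T7 promoter paired with a lac operator and the phage T7 gene 10 ribosome binding site, and it ends at the T7 terminator. The plasmid carries lacI, so transcription is repressed until IPTG is added in a host that supplies T7 RNA polymerase. The annotated reading frame begins with a short element matching a His-type tag (called as a capTEV fragment) and a thrombin cleavage site. These are followed by a yeast SMT3-derived SUMO domain fused to the N-terminus of kaiB, with a FLAG epitope immediately after the KaiB coding sequence. The FLAG element is annotated as a fragment of 3xFLAG, consistent with a single copy. SUMO fusions generally aid solubility and can be removed by a SUMO-specific protease. A further His-tag fragment lies downstream of the FLAG sequence, but the record does not show whether it is translated.

KaiB is a component of the KaiABC oscillator and antagonises KaiA's action on KaiC phosphorylation. The stated purpose of the plasmid is expression of S. elongatus KaiB, with tags suited to purification and epitope-based detection.
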