Addgene plasmid #229219: pET28b-SUMO-SeKaiB-FLAG
Purpose: For expression of S. elongatus KaiB protein
Depositing lab: Andy LiWang. Depositing organization: University of California, Merced.
Backbone
  Vector backbone: pET28b
  Vector type: Bacterial Expression
Growth in bacteria
  Bacterial resistance: Kanamycin, 50 μg/mL
  Growth temperature: 37°C
  Growth strain: DH5alpha
  Copy number: High Copy
Gene/Insert
  Gene/Insert name: kaiB
  Species: S. elongatus
  Entrez Gene: kaiB (a.k.a. SYNPCC7942_RS06235, Synpcc7942_1217)
  Tag / fusion protein: SUMO (N terminal on insert)
  Cloning method: Unknown
Terms and licenses: Academic/Nonprofit Terms; Industry Terms: Not Available to Industry
How to cite: pET28b-SUMO-SeKaiB-FLAG was a gift from Andy LiWang (Addgene plasmid # 229219 ; http://n2t.net/addgene:229219 ; RRID:Addgene_229219)
